>Addgene plasmid #125123 | pMinDis.X513-iNicSnFR3b-(V7)-ER | addgene full sequence | sequence record 245436 | Addgene NGS Result
CGCGCGTTGACATTGATTATTGACTAGTTATTAATAGTAATCAATTACGGGGTCATTAGTTCATAGCCCA
TATATGGAGTTCCGCGTTACATAACTTACGGTAAATGGCCCGCCTGGCTGACCGCCCAACGACCCCCGCC
CATTGACGTCAATAATGACGTATGTTCCCATAGTAACGCCAATAGGGACTTTCCATTGACGTCAATGGGT
GGAGTATTTACGGTAAACTGCCCACTTGGCAGTACATCAAGTGTATCATATGCCAAGTACGCCCCCTATT
GACGTCAATGACGGTAAATGGCCCGCCTGGCATTATGCCCAGTACATGACCTTATGGGACTTTCCTACTT
GGCAGTACATCTACGTATTAGTCATCGCTATTACCATGGTGATGCGGTTTTGGCAGTACATCAATGGGCG
TGGATAGCGGTTTGACTCACGGGGATTTCCAAGTCTCCACCCCATTGACGTCAATGGGAGTTTGTTTTGG
CACCAAAATCAACGGGACTTTCCAAAATGTCGTAACAACTCCGCCCCATTGACGCAAATGGGCGGTAGGC
GTGTACGGTGGGAGGTCTATATAAGCAGAACTCTCTGGCTAACTAGAGAACCCACTGCTTACTGGCTTAT
CGAAATTAATACGACTCACTATAGGGAGACCCAAGCTTGGTACCGAACTCGGATCCACTAGTAACGGCCG
CCAGTGTGCTGGAATTCGGCTTGGGGATATCCACCATGCTGCTATCCGTGCCGCTGCTGCTCGGCCTCCT
CGGCCTGGCCATCGCCAGATCTGCGAACGACACCGTAGTTGTGGGCTCGATCGAGTTTACAGAAGGGATT
ATCGTCGCAAACATGGTGGCAGAGATGATTGAGGCGCATACAGACCTTAAGGTGGTTCGCAAACTGAACC
TTGGCGGGGAGAACGTTAACTTTGAAGCCATTAAACGCGGAGGTGCGAATAATGGTATTGACATTTACGT
GGAGTACACTGGGCACGGTCTTGTGGATATTCTGGGGTTCCCGGAGCCGAACGTCTATATCACCGCCGAC
AAGCAGAAGAACGGCATCAAGGCGAACTTCAAGATCCGCCACAACATGGAGGACGGCAGCGTGCAGCTCG
CCGACCACTACCAGCAGAACACCCCCATCGGCGACGGCCCCGTGCTGCTGCCCGACAACCACTACCTGAG
CACCCAGTCCGTGCTGAGCAAAGACCCCAACGAGAAGCGCGATCACATGGTCCTGCTGGAGTTCGTGACC
GCCGCCGGGATCACTCTCGGCATGGACGAGCTGTACAAGGGCGGTACCGGAGGGAGCATGAGCAAGGGCG
AGGAGCTGTTCACCGGGGTGGTGCCCATCCTGGTCGAGCTGGACGGCGGCGTAAACGGCCACAAGTTCAG
CGTGCGCGGCGAGGGCGAGGGCGATGCCACCAACGGCAAGCTGACCCTGAAGTTCATCTGCACCACCGGC
AAGCTGCCCGTGCCCTGGCCCACCCTCGTGACCACCCTGACCTACGGCGTGCAGTGCTTCAGCCGCTACC
CCGACCACATGAAGCAGCACGACTTCTTCAAGTCCGCCATGCCCGAAGGCTACGTCCAGGAGCGCACCAT
CAGCTTCAAGGACGACGGCACCTACAAGACCCGCGCCGAGGTGAAGTTCGAGGGCGACACCCTGGTGAAC
CGCATCGAGCTGAAGGGCATCGACTTCAAGGAGGACGGCAACATCCTGGGGCACAAGCTGGAGTACAACT
TTCCGCCGCCCAGCTCTACTGATCCAGAAGGTGCATACGAAACCGTGAAGAAGGAGTACAAACGTAAATG
GAATATTGTATGGCTCAAACCACTGGGATTCAACAATACGTATACGCTTACCGTTAAAGACGAACTGGCG
AAACAGTATAACCTTAAAACCTTCAGTGACTTAGCGAAAATCTCGGATAAGCTGATTCTGGGTGCAACGA
TGTTCTTTTTAGAAGGGCCCGATGGTTACCCAGGCCTGCAAAAACTGTACAATTTCAAATTCAAGCACAC
CAAAAGCATGGACATGGGTATTCGCTATACCGCCATTGATAATAACGAAGTTCAGGTAATTGATGCCTGG
GCCACTGATGGCTTGCTGGTGAGCCACAAATTAAAAATTCTGGAGGATGATAAAGCGTTCTTCCCGCCGT
ATTATGCTGCCCCCATCATCCGTCAGGATGTCTTAGATAAGCATCCTGAACTGAAGGACGTGCTGAACAA
ACTCGCGAATCAAATTTCACTGGAAGAAATGCAGAAACTGAATTACAAGGTGGACGGTGAGGGTCAGGAC
CCAGCGAAAGTAGCTAAGGAGTTTTTGAAAGAGAAAGGTTTAATTCTGCAGACAGCAGAAAAAGATGAGT
TGTGAGCGGCCGCTCGAGATCAGCCTCGACTGTGCCTTCTAGTTGCCAGCCATCTGTTGTTTGCCCCTCC
CCCGTGCCTTCCTTGACCCTGGAAGGTGCCACTCCCACTGTCCTTTCCTAATAAAATGAGGAAATTGCAT
CGCATTGTCTGAGTAGGTGTCATTCTATTCTGGGGGGTGGGGTGGGGCAGGACAGCAAGGGGGAGGATTG
GGAAGACAATAGCAGGCGTGCTGGGGATGCGGTGGGCTCTATGGCTTCTGAGGCGGAAAGAACCAGTGGC
GGTAATACGGTTATCCACAGAATCAGGGGATAACGCAGGAAAGAACATGTGAGCAAAAGGCCAGCAAAAG
GCCAGGAACCGTAAAAAGGCCGCGTTGCTGACGTTTTTCCATAGGCTCCGCCCCCCTGACGAGCATCACA
AAAATCGACGCTCAAGTCAGAGGTGGCGAAACCCGACAGGACTATAAAGATACCAGGCGTTTCCCCCTGG
AAGCTCCCTCGTGCGCTCTCCTGTTCCGACCCTGCCGCTTACCGGATACCTGTCCGCCTTTCTCCCTTCG
GGAAGCGTGGCGCTTTCTCATAGCTCACGCTGTAGGTATCTCAGTTCGGTGTAGGTCGTTCGCTCCAAGC
TGGGCTGTGTGCACGAACCCCCCGTTCAGCCCGACCGCTGCGCCTTATCCGGTAACTATCGTCTTGAGTC
CAACCCGGTAAGACACGACTTATCGCCACTGGCAGCAGCCACTGGTAACAGGATTAGCAGAGCGAGGTAT
GTAGGCGGTGCTACAGAGTTCTTGAAGTGGTGGCCTAACTACGGCTACACTAGAAGAACAGTATTTGGTA
TCTGCGCTCTGCTGAAGCCAGTTACCTTCGGAAAAAGAGTTGGTAGCTCTTGATCCGGCAAACAAACCAC
CGCTGGTAGCGGTGGTTTTTTTGTTTGCAAGCAGCAGATTACGCGCAGAAAAAAAGGATCTCAAGAAGAT
CCTTTGATCTTTTCTACGGGGTCTGACGCTCAGTGGAACGAAAACTCACGTTAAGGGATTTTGGTCATGA
GATTATCAAAAAGGATCTTCACCTAGATCCTTTTAAATTAAAAATGAAGTTTTAAATCAATCTAAAGTAT
ATATGAGTAACCTGAGGCTATGGCAGGGCCTGCCGCCCCGACGTTGGCTGCGAGCCCTGGGCCTTCACCC
GAACTTGGGGGGTGGGGTGGGGAAAAGGAAGAAACGCGGGCGTATTGGCCCCAATGGGGTCTCGGTGGGG
TATCGACAGAGTGCCAGCCCTGGGACCGAACCCCGCGTTTATGAACAAACGACCCAACACCGTGCGTTTT
ATTCTGTCTTTTTATTGCCGTCATAGCGCGGGTTCCTTCCGGTATTGTCTCCTTCCGTGTTTCAGTTAGC
CTCCCCCTAGGGTGGGCGAAGAACTCCAGCATGAGATCCCCGCGCTGGAGGATCATCCAGCCGGCGTCCC
GGAAAACGATTCCGAAGCCCAACCTTTCATAGAAGGCGGCGGTGGAATCGAAATCTCGTGATGGCAGGTT
GGGCGTCGCTTGGTCGGTCATTTCGAACCCCAGAGTCCCGCTCAGAAGAACTCGTCAAGAAGGCGATAGA
AGGCGATGCGCTGCGAATCGGGAGCGGCGATACCGTAAAGCACGAGGAAGCGGTCAGCCCATTCGCCGCC
AAGCTCTTCAGCAATATCACGGGTAGCCAACGCTATGTCCTGATAGCGGTCCGCCACACCCAGCCGGCCA
CAGTCGATGAATCCAGAAAAGCGGCCATTTTCCACCATGATATTCGGCAAGCAGGCATCGCCATGGGTCA
CGGCGAGATCCTCGCCGTCGGGCTTGCTCGCCTTGAGCCTGGCGAACAGTTCGGCTGGCGCGAGCCCCTG
ATGCTCTTCGTCCAGATCATCCTGATCGACAAGACCAGCTTCCATCCGAGTACGTGCTCGCTCGATGCGA
TGTTTCGCTTGGTGGTCGAATGGGCAGGTAGCCGGATCAAGCGTATGCAGCCGCCGCATTGCATCAGCCA
TGATGGATACTTTCTCGGCAGGAGCAAGGTGAGATGACAGGAGATCCTGCCCCGGCACTTCGCCCAATAG
CAGCCAGTCCCTTCCCGCTTCAGTGACAACGTCGAGCACAGCTGCGCAAGGAACGCCCGTCGTGGCCAGC
CACGATAGCCGCGCTGCCTCGTCTTGCAGTTCATTCAGGGCACCGGACAGGTCGGTCTTGACAAAAAGAA
CCGGGCGCCCCTGCGCTGACAGCCGGAACACGGCGGCATCAGAGCAGCCGATTGTCTGTTGTGCCCAGTC
ATAGCCGAATAGCCTCTCCACCCAAGCGGCCGGAGAACCTGCGTGCAATCCATCTTGTTCAATCATGCGA
AACGATCCTCATCCTGTCTCTTGATCGATCTTTGCAAAAGCCTAGGCCTCCAAAAAAGCCTCCTCACTAC
TTCTGGAATAGCTCAGAGGCCGGGCCTCGGCCTCTGCATAAATAAAAAAAATTAGTCAGCCATGGGGCGG
AGAATGGGCGGAACTGGGCGGAGTTAGGGGCGGGATGGGCGGAGTTAGGGGCGGGACTATGGTTGCTGAC
TAATTGAGATGCTTGCTTTGCATACTTCTGCCTGCTGGGGAGCCTGGGGACTTTCCACACCTGGTTGCTG
ACTAATTGAGATGCTTGCTTTGCATACTTCTGCCTGCTGGGGAGCCTGGGGACTTTCCACACCCTAACTG
ACACACATTCCACAGCTGGTTCTTTCCGCCTCAGGACTCTTCCTTTTTCAATAAATCAATCTAAAGTATA
TATGAGTAAACTTGGTCTGACAGTTACCAATGCTTAATCAGTGAGGCACCTATCTCAGCGATCTGTCTAT
TTCGTTCATCCATAGTTGCCTGACTCCCCGTCGTGTAGATAACTACGATACGGGAGGGCTTACCATCTGG
CCCCAGTGCTGCAATGATACCGCGAGACCCACGCTCACCGGCTCCAGATTTATCAGCAATAAACCAGCCA
GCCGGAAGGGCCGAGCGCAGAAGTGGTCCTGCAACTTTATCCGCCTCCATCCAGTCTATTAATTGTTGCC
GGGAAGCTAGAGTAAGTAGTTCGCCAGTTAATAGTTTGCGCAACGTTGTTGCCATTGCTACAGGCATCGT
GGTGTCACGCTCGTCGTTTGGTATGGCTTCATTCAGCTCCGGTTCCCAACGATCAAGGCGAGTTACATGA
TCCCCCATGTTGTGCAAAAAAGCGGTTAGCTCCTTCGGTCCTCCGATCGTTGTCAGAAGTAAGTTGGCCG
CAGTGTTATCACTCATGGTTATGGCAGCACTGCATAATTCTCTTACTGTCATGCCATCCGTAAGATGCTT
TTCTGTGACTGGTGAGTACTCAACCAAGTCATTCTGAGAATAGTGTATGCGGCGACCGAGTTGCTCTTGC
CCGGCGTCAATACGGGATAATACCGCGCCACATAGCAGAACTTTAAAAGTGCTCATCATTGGAAAACGTT
CTTCGGGGCGAAAACTCTCAAGGATCTTACCGCTGTTGAGATCCAGTTCGATGTAACCCACTCGTGCACC
CAACTGATCTTCAGCATCTTTTACTTTCACCAGCGTTTCTGGGTGAGCAAAAACAGGAAGGCAAAATGCC
GCAAAAAAGGGAATAAGGGCGACACGGAAATGTTGAGTACTCATACTCTTCCTTTTTCAATATTATTGAA
GCATTTATCAGGGTTATTGTCTCATGAGCGGATACATATTTGAATGTATTTAGAAAAATAAACAAATAGG
GGTTCCGCGCACATTTCCCCGAAAAGTGCCACCTG
[124 nt withheld, positions 6196-6319]
C
[91 nt withheld, positions 6321-6411]
A
[49 nt withheld, positions 6413-6461]
CCTTTGACGTTGGAGTCCACGTTCTTT
[37 nt withheld, positions 6489-6525]
ACCCTATCTCGGTCTATTCTTTTGATTTATAAGGGATTTTGCCGATTTCGGCCTATTGGTTAAAAAATGA
GCTGATTTAACAAAAATTTAACGCGAATTTTAACAAAATATTAACGCTTACAATTTACG
Features (pLannotate 1.2.2; 17 found; start..end, strand, type, name):
      9..388     +  enhancer       CMV enhancer: human cytomegalovirus immediate early enhancer
    389..589     +  promoter       CMV promoter: human cytomegalovirus (CMV) immediate early promoter
    591..621     +  LTR            5' LTR (truncated) (fragment): truncated 5' long terminal repeat (LTR) from HIV-1
    637..655     +  promoter       T7 promoter: promoter for bacteriophage T7 RNA polymerase
   1030..1749    +  CDS            cEGFP: cEGFP is a basic (constitutively fluorescent) green fluorescent protein published in 2008, derived from Aequorea victoria.
   2410..2521    +  polyA_signal   bGH poly(A) signal: bovine growth hormone polyadenylation signal
   2638..2656    +  promoter       SV40 promoter (fragment): SV40 enhancer and early promoter
   2766..3354    -  rep_origin     ori: high-copy-number ColE1/pMB1/pBR322/pUC origin of replication
   3576..3592    +  polyA_signal   bGH poly(A) signal (fragment): bovine growth hormone polyadenylation signal
   3683..3730    -  polyA_signal   HSV TK poly(A) signal: herpes simplex virus thymidine kinase polyadenylation signal (Cole and Stacy, 1985)
   3789..3941    -  CDS            ble (fragment): BLE_KLEPN - Experimental evidence at protein level: Swiss-Prot protein existence level 1. Binding protein with a strong affinity to the bleomycin family of antibiotics. Binds to CL990; an antimitotic-antibiotic compound. From Klebsiella pneumoniae.
   3962..4756    -  CDS            NeoR/KanR: aminoglycoside phosphotransferase from Tn5; aph(3')-II (or nptII); confers resistance to neomycin, kanamycin, and G418 (Geneticin®)
   4791..5144    -  promoter       SV40 promoter: SV40 enhancer and early promoter
   5146..5163    -  promoter       AmpR promoter (fragment): bla
   5204..6064    -  CDS            AmpR: β-lactamase; bla; confers resistance to ampicillin, carbenicillin, and related antibiotics
   6065..6169    -  promoter       AmpR promoter: bla
   6196..6624    +  rep_origin     f1 ori (sequence partly withheld): f1 bacteriophage origin of replication; arrow indicates direction of (+) strand synthesis
