[The description below was written by a language model from this plasmid's Addgene catalogue record and pLannotate feature annotations shown in this document.]
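Description:
pMinDis.X513-iNicSnFR3b-(V7)-ER is a mammalian expression plasmid of about 6.65 kb, built on the pMinDis.X513 backbone, that encodes an endoplasmic reticulum-targeted version of a genetically encoded fluorescent nicotine biosensor from the iNicSnFR family. It is maintained in E. coli through a high-copy ColE1/pUC-type origin with ampicillin selection (AmpR under its bla promoter), and it also carries an f1 origin. An SV40 promoter-driven NeoR/KanR cassette with an HSV TK polyadenylation signal is annotated. The catalogue nonetheless lists no mammalian selectable marker, and quality-control sequencing found a 6 bp insertion and a V183A change in this cassette, so G418 selection should not be assumed to work.

The sensor coding region of about 1.65 kb sits between the BglII and PstI cloning sites. The catalogue names T7 as the promoter, but the feature table shows the CMV enhancer and immediate early promoter upstream of a T7 promoter, with a bGH polyadenylation signal downstream. CMV is therefore the likely driver of expression in mammalian cells, while the T7 site serves as a sequencing primer site and could support T7 polymerase-based expression. Only a GFP-derived segment (called as cEGFP) is annotated within the insert; the flanking ligand-binding portions of the sensor are not annotated. A C-terminal ER retention motif keeps the protein in the endoplasmic reticulum.

The plasmid name says iNicSnFR3b whereas the insert field says iNicSnFR3a, and the record does not resolve which variant is present. The stated purpose is optical measurement of subcellular nicotine pharmacokinetics, here within the ER.
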