Addgene plasmid #125123: pMinDis.X513-iNicSnFR3b-(V7)-ER
Purpose: Develop a family of genetically encoded fluorescent biosensors for nicotine, termed iNicSnFRs thus enabling optical subcellular pharmacokinetics for nicotine
Depositing lab: Henry Lester. Depositing organization: California Institute of Technology. Publication: Determining the pharmacokinetics of nicotinic drugs in the endoplasmic reticulum using biosensors. Shivange AV, Borden PM, Muthusamy AK, Nichols AL, Bera K, Bao H, Bishara I, Jeon J, Mulcahy MJ, Cohen B, O'Riordan SL, Kim C, Dougherty DA, Chapman ER, Marvin JS, Looger LL, Lester HA. J Gen Physiol. 2019 Feb 4. pii: jgp.201812201. doi: 10.1085/jgp.201812201. PubMed 30718376.
Backbone
  Vector backbone: pMinDis.X513
  Backbone manufacturer: Janelia
  Backbone size w/o insert (bp): 5005
  Total vector size (bp): 6655
  Vector type: Mammalian Expression
  Selectable markers: NA
Growth in bacteria
  Bacterial resistance: Ampicillin, 100 μg/mL
  Growth temperature: 37°C
  Growth strain: DH5alpha
  Growth instructions: Use BL21(DE3) for bacterial expression and grow at 30 degrees C
  Copy number: High Copy
Gene/Insert
  Gene/Insert name: iNicSnFR3a-(V7)-ER (alt name: iNicSnFR3a-(V7)-ER)
  Species: Mammalian
  Insert size (bp): 1650
  Promoter: T7
  Tag / fusion protein: Fusion protein -Endoplasmic retention motif (C terminal on insert)
  Cloning method: Restriction Enzyme; 5′ cloning site BglII (unknown if destroyed); 3′ cloning site pstI (unknown if destroyed)
  Sequencing primers: 5′ T7; 3′ BGH reverse
Terms and licenses: Academic/Nonprofit Terms; Industry Terms: Not Available to Industry
Depositor comments: Please note that a 6bp insertion and mutation V183A was identified in the NeoR/KanR cassette during Addgene's quality control process. We recommend testing NeoR selection before performing experiments. Vector was received from Janelia HHMI.
How to cite: pMinDis.X513-iNicSnFR3b-(V7)-ER was a gift from Henry Lester (Addgene plasmid # 125123 ; http://n2t.net/addgene:125123 ; RRID:Addgene_125123)
